>Addgene plasmid #110708 | E. coli mRNA toehold switch sensor | depositor full sequence | sequence record 212148 | E. coli mRNA toehold switch sensor sequence 4192 bps
AAGTCTAACGCTGCTCTGGGCTAACTGTCGCGCTAATACGACTCACTATAGGGCGGTTCAAACGTGGAAA
CGAAATAGATATCCGTCTTGGACTTTAGAACAGAGGAGATAAAGATGAAGACGGATATCAACCTGGCGGC
AGCGCAAAAGATGCGTAAAGGAGAAGAACTTTTCACTGGAGTTGTCCCAATTCTTGTTGAATTAGATGGT
GATGTTAATGGGCACAAATTTTCTGTCAGTGGAGAGGGTGAAGGTGATGCAACATACGGAAAACTTACCC
TTAAATTTATTTGCACTACTGGAAAACTACCTGTTCCGTGGCCAACACTTGTCACTACTTTCGGTTATGG
TGTTCAATGCTTTGCGAGATACCCAGATCACATGAAACAGCATGACTTTTTCAAGAGTGCCATGCCCGAA
GGTTACGTACAGGAAAGAACTATATTTTTCAAAGATGACGGGAACTACAAGACACGTGCTGAAGTCAAGT
TTGAAGGTGATACCCTTGTTAATAGAATCGAGTTAAAAGGTATTGATTTTAAAGAAGATGGAAACATTCT
TGGACACAAATTGGAATACAACTATAACTCACACAATGTATACATCATGGCAGACAAACAAAAGAATGGA
ATCAAAGTTAACTTCAAAATTAGACACAACATTGAAGATGGAAGCGTTCAACTAGCAGACCATTATCAAC
AAAATACTCCGATTGGCGATGGCCCTGTCCTTTTACCAGACAACCATTACCTGTCCACACAATCTGCCCT
TTCGAAAGATCCCAACGAAAAGAGAGACCACATGGTCCTTCTTGAGTTTGTAACCGCTGCTGGGATTACA
CATGGCATGGATGAACTATACAAAAGGCCTGCAGCAAACGACGAAAACTACGCTGCATCAGTTTAATAAG
ATAAACCAGAGCGGCACGGCAAGCAGAGTATACGAGATTCGGTAGCCACCGCTGAGCATAACTAGCATAA
CCCCTTGGGGCCTCTAAACGGGTCTTGAGGGGTTTTTTGCTGAAACCTCAGGCATTTGAGAAGCACACGG
TCACACTGCTTCCGGTAGTCAATAAACCGGTAAACCAGCAATAGACATAAGCGGCTATTTAACGACCCTG
CCCTGAACCGACGACAAGCTGACGACCGGGTCTCCGCAAGTGGCACTTTTCGGGGAAATGTGCGCGGAAC
CCCTATTTGTTTATTTTTCTAAATACATTCAAATATGTATCCGCTCATGAATTAATTCTTAGAAAAACTC
ATCGAGCATCAAATGAAACTGCAATTTATTCATATCAGGATTATCAATACCATATTTTTGAAAAAGCCGT
TTCTGTAATGAAGGAGAAAACTCACCGAGGCAGTTCCATAGGATGGCAAGATCCTGGTATCGGTCTGCGA
TTCCGACTCGTCCAACATCAATACAACCTATTAATTTCCCCTCGTCAAAAATAAGGTTATCAAGTGAGAA
ATCACCATGAGTGACGACTGAATCCGGTGAGAATGGCAAAAGTTTATGCATTTCTTTCCAGACTTGTTCA
ACAGGCCAGCCATTACGCTCGTCATCAAAATCACTCGCATCAACCAAACCGTTATTCATTCGTGATTGCG
CCTGAGCGAGACGAAATACGCGGTCGCTGTTAAAAGGACAATTACAAACAGGAATCGAATGCAACCGGCG
CAGGAACACTGCCAGCGCATCAACAATATTTTCACCTGAATCAGGATATTCTTCTAATACCTGGAATGCT
GTTTTCCCGGGGATCGCAGTGGTGAGTAACCATGCATCATCAGGAGTACGGATAAAATGCTTGATGGTCG
GAAGAGGCATAAATTCCGTCAGCCAGTTTAGTCTGACCATCTCATCTGTAACATCATTGGCAACGCTACC
TTTGCCATGTTTCAGAAACAACTCTGGCGCATCGGGCTTCCCATACAATCGATAGATTGTCGCACCTGAT
TGCCCGACATTATCGCGAGCCCATTTATACCCATATAAATCAGCATCCATGTTGGAATTTAATCGCGGCC
TAGAGCAAGACGTTTCCCGTTGAATATGGCTCATACTCTTCCTTTTTCAATATTATTGAAGCATTTATCA
GGGTTATTGTCTCATGAGCGGATACATATTTGAATGTATTTAGAAAAATAAACAAATAGGCATGCTAGCG
CAGAAACGTCCTAGAAGATGCCAGGAGGATACTTAGCAGAGAGACAATAAGGCCGGAGCGAAGCCGTTTT
TCCATAGGCTCCGCCCCCCTGACGAACATCACGAAATCTGACGCTCAAATCAGTGGTGGCGAAACCCGAC
AGGACTATAAAGATACCAGGCGTTTCCCCCTGATGGCTCCCTCTTGCGCTCTCCTGTTCCCGTCCTGCGG
CGTCCGTGTTGTGGTGGAGGCTTTACCCAAATCACCACGTCCCGTTCCGTGTAGACAGTTCGCTCCAAGC
TGGGCTGTGTGCAAGAACCCCCCGTTCAGCCCGACTGCTGCGCCTTATCCGGTAACTATCATCTTGAGTC
CAACCCGGAAAGACACGACAAAACGCCACTGGCAGCAGCCATTGGTAACTGAGAATTAGTGGATTTAGAT
ATCGAGAGTCTTGAAGTGGTGGCCTAACAGAGGCTACACTGAAAGGACAGTATTTGGTATCTGCGCTCCA
CTAAAGCCAGTTACCAGGTTAAGCAGTTCCCCAACTGACTTAACCTTCGATCAAACCGCCTCCCCAGGCG
GTTTTTTCGTTTACAGAGCAGGAGATTACGACGATCGTAAAAGGATCTCAAGAAGATCCTTTACGGATTC
CCGACACCATCACTCTAGATTTCAGTGCAATTTATCTCTTCAAATGTAGCACCTGAAGTCAGCCCCATAC
GATATAAGTTGTAATTCTCATGTTAGTCATGCCCCGCGCCCACCGGAAGGAGCTGACTGGGTTGAAGGCT
CTCAAGGGCATCGGTCGAGATCCCGGTGCCTAATGAGTGAGCTAACTTACATTAATTGCGTTGCGCTCAC
TGCCCGCTTTCCAGTCGGGAAACCTGTCGTGCCAGCTGCATTAATGAATCGGCCAACGCGCGGGGAGAGG
CGGTTTGCGTATTGGGCGCCAGGGTGGTTTTTCTTTTCACCAGTGAGACGGGCAACAGCTGATTGCCCTT
CACCGCCTGGCCCTGAGAGAGTTGCAGCAAGCGGTCCACGCTGGTTTGCCCCAGCAGGCGAAAATCCTGT
TTGATGGTGGTTAACGGCGGGATATAACATGAGCTGTCTTCGGTATCGTCGTATCCCACTACCGAGATGT
CCGCACCAACGCGCAGCCCGGACTCGGTAATGGCGCGCATTGCGCCCAGCGCCATCTGATCGTTGGCAAC
CAGCATCGCAGTGGGAACGATGCCCTCATTCAGCATTTGCATGGTTTGTTGAAAACCGGACATGGCACTC
CAGTCGCCTTCCCGTTCCGCTATCGGCTGAATTTGATTGCGAGTGAGATATTTATGCCAGCCAGCCAGAC
GCAGACGCGCCGAGACAGAACTTAATGGGCCCGCTAACAGCGCGATTTGCTGGTGACCCAATGCGACCAG
ATGCTCCACGCCCAGTCGCGTACCGTCTTCATGGGAGAAAATAATACTGTTGATGGGTGTCTGGTCAGAG
ACATCAAGAAATAACGCCGGAACATTAGTGCAGGCAGCTTCCACAGCAATGGCATCCTGGTCATCCAGCG
GATAGTTAATGATCAGCCCACTGACGCGTTGCGCGAGAAGATTGTGCACCGCCGCTTTACAGGCTTCGAC
GCCGCTTCGTTCTACCATCGACACCACCACGCTGGCACCCAGTTGATCGGCGCGAGATTTAATCGCCGCG
ACAATTTGCGACGGCGCGTGCAGGGCCAGACTGGAGGTGGCAACGCCAATCAGCAACGACTGTTTGCCCG
CCAGTTGTTGTGCCACGCGGTTGGGAATGTAATTCAGCTCCGCCATCGCCGCTTCCACTTTTTCCCGCGT
TTTCGCAGAAACGTGGCTGGCCTGGTTCACCACGCGGGAAACGGTCTGATAAGAGACACCGGCATACTCT
GCGACATCGTATAACGTTACTGGTTTCACATTCACCACCCTGAATTGACTCTCTTCCGGGCGCTATCATG
CCATACCGCGAAAGGTTTTGCGCCATTCGATGGTGTCCGGGATCTCGACGCTCTCCCTTATG
Features (pLannotate 1.2.2; 12 found; start..end, strand, type, name):
     34..52      +  promoter       T7 promoter: promoter for bacteriophage T7 RNA polymerase
    151..864     +  CDS            hfriFP: hfriFP is a fluorescent protein published in 2013, derived from Herbaspirillum frisingense.
    874..894     +  CDS            ssrA tag (LVA) (fragment): C-terminal peptide that mediates degradation in bacteria through the ClpXP and ClpAP proteases (McGinness et al., 2006) mutant LVA variant that confers accelerated degradation under some conditions (Andersen et al., 1998)
    972..1019    +  terminator     T7 terminator: transcription terminator for bacteriophage T7 RNA polymerase
   1183..1240    +  promoter       AmpR promoter (fragment): bla
   1249..2064    -  CDS            KanR: aminoglycoside phosphotransferase; aph(3')-Ia; confers resistance to kanamycin in bacteria or G418 (Geneticin®) in eukaryotes
   2065..2156    -  promoter       AmpR promoter: bla
   2174..2809    -  rep_origin     ColA ori: Plasmids containing the ColA origin of replication can be propagated in E. coli cells that contain additional plasmids with compatible origins.
   2894..2958    -  CDS            TcR (fragment): tetracycline efflux protein; tet; confers resistance to tetracycline
   2973..2994    -  protein_bind   CAP binding site: CAP binding activates transcription in the presence of cAMP. E. coli catabolite activator protein
   3007..4089    -  CDS            lacI: lac repressor; lacI; The lac repressor binds to the lac operator to inhibit transcription in E. coli. This inhibition can be relieved by adding lactose or isopropyl-β-D-thiogalactopyranoside (IPTG).
   4090..4167    -  promoter       lacI promoter: lacI
