>Addgene plasmid #110708 | E. coli mRNA toehold switch sensor | addgene full sequence | sequence record 217892 | Addgene NGS Result
AAGTCTAACGCTGCTCTGGGCTAACTGTCGCGCTAATACGACTCACTATAGGGCGGTTCAAACGTGGAAA
CGAAATAGATATCCGTCTTGGACTTTAGAACAGAGGAGATAAAGATGAAGACGGATATCAACCTGGCGGC
AGCGCAAAAGATGCGTAAAGGAGAAGAACTTTTCACTGGAGTTGTCCCAATTCTTGTTGAATTAGATGGT
GATGTTAATGGGCACAAATTTTCTGTCAGTGGAGAGGGTGAAGGTGATGCAACATACGGAAAACTTACCC
TTAAATTTATTTGCACTACTGGAAAACTACCTGTTCCGTGGCCAACACTTGTCACTACTTTCGGTTATGG
TGTTCAATGCTTTGCGAGATACCCAGATCACATGAAACAGCATGACTTTTTCAAGAGTGCCATGCCCGAA
GGTTACGTACAGGAAAGAACTATATTTTTCAAAGATGACGGGAACTACAAGACACGTGCTGAAGTCAAGT
TTGAAGGTGATACCCTTGTTAATAGAATCGAGTTAAAAGGTATTGATTTTAAAGAAGATGGAAACATTCT
TGGACACAAATTGGAATACAACTATAACTCACACAATGTATACATCATGGCAGACAAACAAAAGAATGGA
ATCAAAGTTAACTTCAAAATTAGACACAACATTGAAGATGGAAGCGTTCAACTAGCAGACCATTATCAAC
AAAATACTCCGATTGGCGATGGCCCTGTCCTTTTACCAGACAACCATTACCTGTCCACACAATCTGCCCT
TTCGAAAGATCCCAACGAAAAGAGAGACCACATGGTCCTTCTTGAGTTTGTAACCGCTGCTGGGATTACA
CATGGCATGGATGAACTATACAAAAGGCCTGCAGCAAACGACGAAAACTACGCTGCATCAGTTTAATAAG
ATAAACCAGAGCGGCACGGCAAGCAGAGTATACGAGATTCGGTAGCCACCGCTGAGCAATAACTAGCATA
ACCCCTTGGGGCCTCTAAACGGGTCTTGAGGGGTTTTTTGCTGAAACCTCAGGCATTTGAGAAGCACACG
GTCACACTGCTTCCGGTAGTCAATAAACCGGTAAACCAGCAATAGACATAAGCGGCTATTTAACGACCCT
GCCCTGAACCGACGACAAGCTGACGACCGGGTCTCCGCAAGTGGCACTTTTCGGGGAAATGTGCGCGGAA
CCCCTATTTGTTTATTTTTCTAAATACATTCAAATATGTATCCGCTCATGAATTAATTCTTAGAAAAACT
CATCGAGCATCAAATGAAACTGCAATTTATTCATATCAGGATTATCAATACCATATTTTTGAAAAAGCCG
TTTCTGTAATGAAGGAGAAAACTCACCGAGGCAGTTCCATAGGATGGCAAGATCCTGGTATCGGTCTGCG
ATTCCGACTCGTCCAACATCAATACAACCTATTAATTTCCCCTCGTCAAAAATAAGGTTATCAAGTGAGA
AATCACCATGAGTGACGACTGAATCCGGTGAGAATGGCAAAAGTTTATGCATTTCTTTCCAGACTTGTTC
AACAGGCCAGCCATTACGCTCGTCATCAAAATCACTCGCATCAACCAAACCGTTATTCATTCGTGATTGC
GCCTGAGCGAGACGAAATACGCGGTCGCTGTTAAAAGGACAATTACAAACAGGAATCGAATGCAACCGGC
GCAGGAACACTGCCAGCGCATCAACAATATTTTCACCTGAATCAGGATATTCTTCTAATACCTGGAATGC
TGTTTTCCCGGGGATCGCAGTGGTGAGTAACCATGCATCATCAGGAGTACGGATAAAATGCTTGATGGTC
GGAAGAGGCATAAATTCCGTCAGCCAGTTTAGTCTGACCATCTCATCTGTAACATCATTGGCAACGCTAC
CTTTGCCATGTTTCAGAAACAACTCTGGCGCATCGGGCTTCCCATACAATCGATAGATTGTCGCACCTGA
TTGCCCGACATTATCGCGAGCCCATTTATACCCATATAAATCAGCATCCATGTTGGAATTTAATCGCGGC
CTAGAGCAAGACGTTTCCCGTTGAATATGGCTCATACTCTTCCTTTTTCAATATTATTGAAGCATTTATC
AGGGTTATTGTCTCATGAGCGGATACATATTTGAATGTATTTAGAAAAATAAACAAATAGGCATGCTAGC
GCAGAAACGTCCTAGAAGATGCCAGGAGGATACTTAGCAGAGAGACAATAAGGCCGGAGCGAAGCCGTTT
TTCCATAGGCTCCGCCCCCCTGACGAACATCACGAAATCTGACGCTCAAATCAGTGGTGGCGAAACCCGA
CAGGACTATAAAGATACCAGGCGTTTCCCCCTGATGGCTCCCTCTTGCGCTCTCCTGTTCCCGTCCTGCG
GCGTCCGTGTTGTGGTGGAGGCTTTACCCAAATCACCACGTCCCGTTCCGTGTAGACAGTTCGCTCCAAG
CTGGGCTGTGTGCAAGAACCCCCCGTTCAGCCCGACTGCTGCGCCTTATCCGGTAACTATCATCTTGAGT
CCAACCCGGAAAGACACGACAAAACGCCACTGGCAGCAGCCATTGGTAACTGAGAATTAGTGGATTTAGA
TATCGAGAGTCTTGAAGTGGTGGCCTAACAGAGGCTACACTGAAAGGACAGTATTTGGTATCTGCGCTCC
ACTAAAGCCAGTTACCAGGTTAAGCAGTTCCCCAACTGACTTAACCTTCGATCAAACCGCCTCCCCAGGC
GGTTTTTTCGTTTACAGAGCAGGAGATTACGACGATCGTAAAAGGATCTCAAGAAGATCCTTTACGGATT
CCCGACACCATCACTCTAGATTTCAGTGCAATTTATCTCTTCAAATGTAGCACCTGAAGTCAGCCCCATA
CGATATAAGTTGTAATTCTCATGTTAGTCATGCCCCGCGCCCACCGGAAGGAGCTGACTGGGTTGAAGGC
TCTCAAGGGCATCGGTCGAGATCCCGGTGCCTAATGAGTGAGCTAACTTACATTAATTGCGTTGCGCTCA
CTGCCCGCTTTCCAGTCGGGAAACCTGTCGTGCCAGCTGCATTAATGAATCGGCCAACGCGCGGGGAGAG
GCGGTTTGCGTATTGGGCGCCAGGGTGGTTTTTCTTTTCACCAGTGAGACGGGCAACAGCTGATTGCCCT
TCACCGCCTGGCCCTGAGAGAGTTGCAGCAAGCGGTCCACGCTGGTTTGCCCCAGCAGGCGAAAATCCTG
TTTGATGGTGGTTAACGGCGGGATATAACATGAGCTGTCTTCGGTATCGTCGTATCCCACTACCGAGATG
TCCGCACCAACGCGCAGCCCGGACTCGGTAATGGCGCGCATTGCGCCCAGCGCCATCTGATCGTTGGCAA
CCAGCATCGCAGTGGGAACGATGCCCTCATTCAGCATTTGCATGGTTTGTTGAAAACCGGACATGGCACT
CCAGTCGCCTTCCCGTTCCGCTATCGGCTGAATTTGATTGCGAGTGAGATATTTATGCCAGCCAGCCAGA
CGCAGACGCGCCGAGACAGAACTTAATGGGCCCGCTAACAGCGCGATTTGCTGGTGACCCAATGCGACCA
GATGCTCCACGCCCAGTCGCGTACCGTCTTCATGGGAGAAAATAATACTGTTGATGGGTGTCTGGTCAGA
GACATCAAGAAATAACGCCGGAACATTAGTGCAGGCAGCTTCCACAGCAATGGCATCCTGGTCATCCAGC
GGATAGTTAATGATCAGCCCACTGACGCGTTGCGCGAGAAGATTGTGCACCGCCGCTTTACAGGCTTCGA
CGCCGCTTCGTTCTACCATCGACACCACCACGCTGGCACCCAGTTGATCGGCGCGAGATTTAATCGCCGC
GACAATTTGCGACGGCGCGTGCAGGGCCAGACTGGAGGTGGCAACGCCAATCAGCAACGACTGTTTGCCC
GCCAGTTGTTGTGCCACGCGGTTGGGAATGTAATTCAGCTCCGCCATCGCCGCTTCCACTTTTTCCCGCG
TTTTCGCAGAAACGTGGCTGGCCTGGTTCACCACGCGGGAAACGGTCTGATAAGAGACACCGGCATACTC
TGCGACATCGTATAACGTTACTGGTTTCACATTCACCACCCTGAATTGACTCTCTTCCGGGCGCTATCAT
GCCATACCGCGAAAGGTTTTGCGCCATTCGATGGTGTCCGGGATCTCGACGCTCTCCCTTATG
Features (pLannotate 1.2.2; 12 found; start..end, strand, type, name):
     34..52      +  promoter       T7 promoter: promoter for bacteriophage T7 RNA polymerase
    151..864     +  CDS            hfriFP: hfriFP is a fluorescent protein published in 2013, derived from Herbaspirillum frisingense.
    874..894     +  CDS            ssrA tag (LVA) (fragment): C-terminal peptide that mediates degradation in bacteria through the ClpXP and ClpAP proteases (McGinness et al., 2006) mutant LVA variant that confers accelerated degradation under some conditions (Andersen et al., 1998)
    973..1020    +  terminator     T7 terminator: transcription terminator for bacteriophage T7 RNA polymerase
   1184..1241    +  promoter       AmpR promoter (fragment): bla
   1250..2065    -  CDS            KanR: aminoglycoside phosphotransferase; aph(3')-Ia; confers resistance to kanamycin in bacteria or G418 (Geneticin®) in eukaryotes
   2066..2157    -  promoter       AmpR promoter: bla
   2175..2810    -  rep_origin     ColA ori: Plasmids containing the ColA origin of replication can be propagated in E. coli cells that contain additional plasmids with compatible origins.
   2895..2959    -  CDS            TcR (fragment): tetracycline efflux protein; tet; confers resistance to tetracycline
   2974..2995    -  protein_bind   CAP binding site: CAP binding activates transcription in the presence of cAMP. E. coli catabolite activator protein
   3008..4090    -  CDS            lacI: lac repressor; lacI; The lac repressor binds to the lac operator to inhibit transcription in E. coli. This inhibition can be relieved by adding lactose or isopropyl-β-D-thiogalactopyranoside (IPTG).
   4091..4168    -  promoter       lacI promoter: lacI
