[The description below was written by a language model from this plasmid's Addgene catalogue record and pLannotate feature annotations shown in this document.]
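Description:
The E. coli mRNA toehold switch sensor is a low-copy synthetic biology plasmid of about 4.2 kb built on the pCOLA backbone. It replicates from the ColA origin, which is compatible with other common origins and so allows co-maintenance with additional plasmids. Selection is by kanamycin through an aph(3')-Ia resistance gene driven by a bla-type promoter. The backbone also carries lacI under its own promoter, along with small leftover fragments (a partial tetracycline resistance gene, a CAP binding site and a second partial AmpR promoter) that appear to be vector remnants rather than functional parts.

The payload is a single T7-driven cassette. A T7 promoter is followed by roughly 100 nt of unannotated sequence, which is presumably where the toehold switch riboregulator lies, although the feature tables do not mark it. Next come a fluorescent protein coding sequence, a fragment of the LVA variant of the ssrA degradation tag, and a T7 terminator. The catalogue describes the output as GFP, whereas the automated annotation labels this open reading frame hfriFP; that label may simply reflect a sequence-similarity match. In a toehold switch, the transcript folds into a hairpin that hides the ribosome binding site and start codon. Pairing of a matching trigger RNA with the exposed toehold opens the hairpin and allows translation of the reporter. Here the switch is designed to recognise a species-specific E. coli mRNA, so fluorescence reports the presence of that transcript. The associated publication places the sensor in a paper-based platform for analysing gut microbiota and host biomarkers. The depositor and sequencing-derived records differ by one nucleotide in length and show identical feature layouts.
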