Addgene plasmid #110708: E. coli mRNA toehold switch sensor
Purpose: Toehold switch sensor to detect a species specific mRNA with GFP output
Depositing lab: James Collins. Depositing organization: Massachusetts Institute of Technology. Publication: A low-cost paper-based synthetic biology platform for analyzing gut microbiota and host biomarkers. Takahashi MK, Tan X, Dy AJ, Braff D, Akana RT, Furuta Y, Donghia N, Ananthakrishnan A, Collins JJ. Nat Commun. 2018 Aug 21;9(1):3347. doi: 10.1038/s41467-018-05864-4. PubMed 30131493.
Backbone
  Vector backbone: pCOLA
  Vector type: Synthetic Biology
Growth in bacteria
  Bacterial resistance: Kanamycin, 50 μg/mL
  Growth temperature: 37°C
  Growth strain: NEB Stable
  Copy number: Low Copy
Gene/Insert
  Gene/Insert name: E. coli species specific toehold switch sensor
  Promoter: T7
  Cloning method: Gibson Cloning
  Sequencing primers: 5′ ttcaccaccctgaattgactc
Terms and licenses: Academic/Nonprofit Terms; Industry Terms: Not Available to Industry
How to cite: E. coli mRNA toehold switch sensor was a gift from James Collins (Addgene plasmid # 110708 ; http://n2t.net/addgene:110708 ; RRID:Addgene_110708)
